>Addgene plasmid #203010 | Salsa-BC169-P2G1 | addgene full sequence | sequence record 421365 | Addgene NGS Result
AGCGCCCAATACGCAAACCGCCTCTCCCCGCGCGTTGGCCGATTCATTAATGCAGTCGAGGGATCTCCAT
AAGAGAAGAGGGACAGCTATGACTGGGAGTAGTCAGGAGAGGAGGAAAAATCTGGCTAGTAAAACATGTA
AGGAAAATTTTAGGGATGTTAAAGAAAAAAATAACACAAAACAAAATATAAAAAAAATCTAACCTCAAGT
CAAGGCTTTTCTATGGAATAAGGAATGGACAGCAGGGGGCTGTTTCATATACTGATGACCTCTTTATAGC
CAACCTTTGTTCATGGCAGCCAGCATATGGGCATATGTTGCCAAACTCTAAACCAAATACTCATTCTGAT
GTTTTAAATGATTTGCCCTCCCATATGTCCTTCCGAGTGAGAGACACAAAAAATTCCAACACACTATTGC
AATGAAAATAAATTTCCTTTATTAGCCAGAAGTCAGATGCTCAAGGGGCTTCATGATGTCCCCATAATTT
TTGGCAGAGGGAAAAAGATCGATCTCAGTGGTATTTGTGAGCCAGGGCATTGGCCACACCAGCCACCACC
TTCTGATAGGCAGCCTGCACCTGAGGAGTGAATTCTTTGCCAAAATGATGAGACAGCACAACAACCAGCA
CGTTGCCCAGGAGCTGTAGGAAAGAGAAGAAGGCATGAACATGGTTAGCAGAGGGGCCCGGTTTGGACTC
AGAGTATTTTATCCTCATCTCAAACAGTGTATATCATTGTAACCATAAAGAGAAAGGCAGGATGATGACC
AGGGTGTAGTTGTTTCTACCAATAAGAATATTTCCACGCCAGCCAGAATTTATATGCAGAAATATTCTAC
CTTATCATTTAATTATAACAATTGTTCTCTAAAACTGTGCTGAAGTACAATATAATATACCCTGATTGCC
TTGAAAAAAAAGTGATTAGAGAAAGTACTTACAATCTGACAAATAAACAAAAGTGAATTTAAAAATTCGT
TACAAATGCAAGCTAAAGTTTAACGAAAAAGTTACAGAAAATGAAAAGAAAATAAGAGGAGACAATGGTT
GTCAACAGAGTAGAAAGTGAAAGAAACAAAATTATCATGAGGGTCCATGGTGATACAAGGGACATCTTCC
CATTCTAAACAACACCCTGAAAACTTTGCCCCCTCCATATAACATGAATTTTACAATAGCGAAAAAGAAA
GAACAATCAAGGGTCCCCAAACTCACCCTGAAGTTCTCAGCTCTAGAGATATCGTCGAGGCCGCGCTAGC
GTTTAAACTGTCGACCTTAATTAAGAGATCTGCTCGAGGCGCGTCAGCTGACTAGAGGATCCCCGGGTAC
CGAGCTCGAATTCGGGGCCGCGGAGGCTGGATCGGTCCCGGTGTCTTCTATGGAGGTCAAAACAGCGTGG
ATGGCGTCTCCAGGCGATCTGACGGTTCACTAAACGAGCTCTGCTTATATAGGCCTCCCACCGTACACGC
CTACCTCGACCCGGGTACCGAGCTCGACTTTCACTTTTCTCTATCACTGATAGGGAGTGGTAAACTCGAC
TTTCACTTTTCTCTATCACTGATAGGGAGTGGTAAACTCGACTTTCACTTTTCTCTATCACTGATAGGGA
GTGGTAAACTCGACTTTCACTTTTCTCTATCACTGATAGGGAGTGGTAAACTCGACTTTCACTTTTCTCT
ATCACTGATAGGGAGTGGTAAACTCGACCTATATAAGCAGAGCTCGTTTAGTGAACCGTCAGATCGCCTG
GAGACGCCATCCACGCTGTTTTGACCTCCATAGAAGACACCGGGACCGATCCAGCCTCCGCGGCCCCGAA
TTCCTGCAGCGGCCGCTCTAGAACTAGTGGATCCCCGCGGATGGTGAGCAAGGGCGAGGAGCTGTTCACC
GGGGTGGTGCCCATCCTGGTCGAGCTGGACGGCGACGTAAACGGCCACAAGTTCAGCGTGTCCGGCGAGG
GCGAGGGCGATGCCACCTACGGCAAGCTGACCCTGAAGTTCATCTGCACCACCGGCAAGCTGCCCGTGCC
CTGGCCCACCCTCGTGACCACCCTGACCTACGGCGTGCAGTGCTTCAGCCGCTACCCCGACCACATGAAG
CAGCACGACTTCTTCAAGTCCGCCATGCCCGAAGGCTACGTCCAGGAGCGCACCATCTTCTTCAAGGACG
ACGGCAACTACAAGACCCGCGCCGAGGTGAAGTTCGAGGGCGACACCCTGGTGAACCGCATCGAGCTGAA
GGGCATCGACTTCAAGGAGGACGGCAACATCCTGGGGCACAAGCTGGAGTACAACTACAACAGCCACAAC
GTCTATATCATGGCCGACAAGCAGAAGAACGGCATCAAGGTGAACTTCAAGATCCGCCACAACATCGAGG
ACGGCAGCGTGCAGCTCGCCGACCACTACCAGCAGAACACCCCCATCGGCGACGGCCCCGTGCTGCTGCC
CGACAACCACTACCTGAGCACCCAGTCCGCCCTGAGCAAAGACCCCAACGAGAAGCGCGATCACATGGTC
CTGCTGGAGTTCGTGACCGCCGCCGGGATCACTCTCGGCATGGACGAGCTGTACAAGTAACAACTACTGA
GAATTCGATATCAAGCTTGTCGACCTAGTTCTAGAGGATCCAGACATGATAAGATACATTGATGAGTTTG
GACAAACCACAACTAGAATGCAGTGAAAAAAATGCTTTATTTGTGAAATTTGTGATGCTATTGCTTTATT
TGTAACCATTATAAGCTGCAATAAACAAGTTAACAACAACAATTGCATTCATTTTATGTTTCAGGTTCAG
GGGGAGGTGTGGGAGGTTTTTTAAAGCAAGTAAAACCTCTACAAATGTGGTATGGCTGATTATGATCCTG
CAAGCCTCGTCGTCCTGGCCGGACCACGCTATCTGTGCAAGGTCCCCGGCCCCGGACGCGCGCTCCATGA
GCAGAGCGCCCGCCGCCGAGGCGAAGACTCGGGCGGCGCCCTGCCCGTCCCACCAGGTCAACAGGCGGTA
ACCGGCCTCTTCATCGGGAATGCGCGCGACCTTCAGCATCGCCGGCATGTCCCCCTGGCGGACGGGAAGT
ATCCAGCTCGACCAAGCTGGCCGCGTCGAGTGAAGACGAAAGGGCCTCGTGATACGCCTATTTTTATAGG
TTAATGTCATGATAATAATGGTTTCTTAGACGTCAGGTGGCACTTTTCGGGGAAATGTGCGCGGAACCCC
TATTTGTTTATTTTTCTAAATACATTCAAATATGTATCCGCTCATGAGACAATAACCCTGATAAATGCTT
CAATAATATTGAAAAAGGAAGAGTATGAGTATTCAACATTTCCGTGTCGCCCTTATTCCCTTTTTTGCGG
CATTTTGCCTTCCTGTTTTTGCTCACCCAGAAACGCTGGTGAAAGTAAAAGATGCTGAAGATCAGTTGGG
TGCACGAGTGGGTTACATCGAACTGGATCTCAACAGCGGTAAGATCCTTGAGAGTTTTCGCCCCGAAGAA
CGTTTTCCAATGATGAGCACTTTTAAAGTTCTGCTATGTGGCGCGGTATTATCCCGTGTTGACGCCGGGC
AAGAGCAACTCGGTCGCCGCATACACTATTCTCAGAATGACTTGGTTGAGTACTCACCAGTCACAGAAAA
GCATCTTACGGATGGCATGACAGTAAGAGAATTATGCAGTGCTGCCATAACCATGAGTGATAACACTGCG
GCCAACTTACTTCTGACAACGATCGGAGGACCGAAGGAGCTAACCGCTTTTTTGCACAACATGGGGGATC
ATGTAACTCGCCTTGATCGTTGGGAACCGGAGCTGAATGAAGCCATACCAAACGACGAGCGTGACACCAC
GATGCCTGTAGCAATGGCAACAACGTTGCGCAAACTATTAACTGGCGAACTACTTACTCTAGCTTCCCGG
CAACAATTAATAGACTGGATGGAGGCGGATAAAGTTGCAGGACCACTTCTGCGCTCGGCCCTTCCGGCTG
GCTGGTTTATTGCTGATAAATCTGGAGCCGGTGAGCGTGGGTCTCGCGGTATCATTGCAGCACTGGGGCC
AGATGGTAAGCCCTCCCGTATCGTAGTTATCTACACGACGGGGAGTCAGGCAACTATGGATGAACGAAAT
AGACAGATCGCTGAGATAGGTGCCTCACTGATTAAGCATTGGTAACTGTCAGACCAAGTTTACTCATATA
TACTTTAGATTGATTTAAAACTTCATTTTTAATTTAAAAGGATCTAGGTGAAGATCCTTTTTGATAATCT
CATGACCAAAATCCCTTAACGTGAGTTTTCGTTCCACTGAGCGTCAGACCCCGTAGAAAAGATCAAAGGA
TCTTCTTGAGATCCTTTTTTTCTGCGCGTAATCTGCTGCTTGCAAACAAAAAAACCACCGCTACCAGCGG
TGGTTTGTTTGCCGGATCAAGAGCTACCAACTCTTTTTCCGAAGGTAACTGGCTTCAGCAGAGCGCAGAT
ACCAAATACTGTTCTTCTAGTGTAGCCGTAGTTAGGCCACCACTTCAAGAACTCTGTAGCACCGCCTACA
TACCTCGCTCTGCTAATCCTGTTACCAGTGGCTGCTGCCAGTGGCGATAAGTCGTGTCTTACCGGGTTGG
ACTCAAGACGATAGTTACCGGATAAGGCGCAGCGGTCGGGCTGAACGGGGGGTTCGTGCACACAGCCCAG
CTTGGAGCGAACGACCTACACCGAACTGAGATACCTACAGCGTGAGCTATGAGAAAGCGCCACGCTTCCC
GAAGGGAGAAAGGCGGACAGGTATCCGGTAAGCGGCAGGGTCGGAACAGGAGAGCGCACGAGGGAGCTTC
CAGGGGGAAACGCCTGGTATCTTTATAGTCCTGTCGGGTTTCGCCACCTCTGACTTGAGCGTCGATTTTT
GTGATGCTCGTCAGGGGGGCGGAGCCTATGGAAAAACGCCAGCAACGCGGCCTTTTTACGGTTCCTGGCC
TTTTGCTGGCCTTTTGCTCACATGTTCTTTCCTGCGTTATCCCCTGATTCTGTGGATAACCGTATTACCG
CCTTTGAGTGAGCTGATACCGCTCGCCGCAGCCGAACGACCGAGCGCAGCGAGTCAGTGAGCGAGGAAGC
GGAAG
Features (pLannotate 1.2.2; 17 found; start..end, strand, type, name):
      2..55      +  CDS            lacI (fragment): lac repressor; lacI; The lac repressor binds to the lac operator to inhibit transcription in E. coli. This inhibition can be relieved by adding lactose or isopropyl-β-D-thiogalactopyranoside (IPTG).
    388..443     -  polyA_signal   β-globin poly(A) signal: rabbit β-globin polyadenylation signal (Gil and Proudfoot, 1987)
    518..640     -  CDS            HBB: HBB_COLGU - Experimental evidence at transcript level: Swiss-Prot protein existence level 2. Involved in oxygen transport from the lung to the various peripheral tissues. From Colobus guereza (Mantled guereza) (Eastern black-and-white colobus monkey).
    644..1216    -  intron         β-globin intron: intron from rabbit β-globin gene
   1312..1343    -  misc_feature   MCS (fragment): pUC18/19 multiple cloning site
   1437..1475    -  promoter       minimal CMV promoter: human cytomegalovirus (CMV) immediate early promoter
   1493..1708    -  protein_bind   tetracycline response element (fragment): contains seven copies of the tetracycline operator tetO tetracycline repressor TetR
   1708..1753    +  promoter       TRE3GV promoter (fragment): 3rd-generation Tet-responsive promoter that can be activated by binding of Tet-On® 3G, optimized for retroviral and lentiviral vectors
   1829..1856    +  misc_feature   MCS (fragment): pBluescript multiple cloning site
   1861..2580    +  CDS            EGFP: the original enhanced GFP (Yang et al., 1996) mammalian codon-optimized
   2591..2613    +  misc_feature   MCS (fragment): pBluescript multiple cloning site
   2627..2761    -  polyA_signal   SV40 poly(A) signal: SV40 polyadenylation signal
   2784..2867    -  CDS            large T antigen (fragment): large T antigen from SV40 (simian virus 40)
   2861..3091    -  CDS            str (fragment): STR_KLEPN - Protein inferred from homology: Swiss-Prot protein existence level 3. The aminoglycoside phosphotransferases achieve inactivation of their antibiotic substrates by phosphorylation. From Klebsiella pneumoniae.
   3210..3314    +  promoter       AmpR promoter: bla
   3315..4175    +  CDS            AmpR: β-lactamase; bla; confers resistance to ampicillin, carbenicillin, and related antibiotics
   4346..4934    +  rep_origin     ori: high-copy-number ColE1/pMB1/pBR322/pUC origin of replication
