[The description below was written by a language model from this plasmid's Addgene catalogue record and pLannotate feature annotations shown in this document.]
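Description:
Salsa-BC169-P2G1 is a 5.1 kb mammalian expression plasmid built on the pCER206 backbone and serves as one member of a barcoded reporter set for PRESTO-Salsa, a highly multiplexed GPCR activity screening approach. It is propagated in E. coli as a high-copy plasmid through a ColE1/pUC-type origin and is selected with ampicillin via the β-lactamase gene and its native promoter. No mammalian selection marker is annotated; the short fragments matching lacI, SV40 large T antigen and an aminoglycoside phosphotransferase appear to be backbone remnants rather than functional genes.

The payload is a synthetic 730 bp EGFP/BC169 insert placed between BsrGI and HindIII sites under a Tet Response Element promoter. The feature table shows a central block of tetO repeats flanked by minimal promoter elements pointing in both directions, which suggests a bidirectional tetracycline-responsive layout. On the forward side, a TRE3G-type promoter fragment precedes mammalian codon-optimised EGFP, followed by a short polylinker remnant and an SV40 polyadenylation region. The barcode itself is not annotated as a feature; given the cloning sites and insert size, it probably lies just downstream of the EGFP coding sequence, where it would be carried in the transcript. On the reverse side, a minimal CMV promoter faces a polylinker fragment, a rabbit β-globin intron, a β-globin exon fragment and a β-globin poly(A) signal, with no coding insert annotated in that arm.

Functionally, the reporter is silent until a tetracycline-controlled transactivator binds the tetO sites, as in assays where receptor activation releases such a factor. Transcription then yields EGFP and a barcode-bearing RNA, so that the abundance of BC169 can be read out by sequencing and assigned to a particular receptor in a pooled experiment. The record does not state which receptor is paired with this barcode.
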