Addgene plasmid #203010: Salsa-BC169-P2G1
Purpose: Expression of barcoded reporter plasmid for PRESTO-Salsa; EGFP/BC169
Depositing lab: Noah Palm. Depositing organization: Yale University. Publication: Highly multiplexed bioactivity screening reveals human and microbiota metabolome-GPCRome interactions. Chen H, Rosen CE, Gonzalez-Hernandez JA, Song D, Potempa J, Ring AM, Palm NW. Cell. 2023 Jul 6;186(14):3095-3110.e19. doi: 10.1016/j.cell.2023.05.024. Epub 2023 Jun 14. PubMed 37321219.
Backbone
  Vector backbone: pCER206
  Vector type: Mammalian Expression
Growth in bacteria
  Bacterial resistance: Ampicillin, 100 μg/mL
  Growth temperature: 37°C
  Growth strain: DH5alpha
  Copy number: High Copy
Gene/Insert
  Gene/Insert name: EGFP/BC169
  Species: Synthetic
  Insert size (bp): 730
  Promoter: Tet Response Element (TRE)
  Cloning method: Restriction Enzyme; 5′ cloning site BsrGI (not destroyed); 3′ cloning site HindIII (not destroyed)
  Sequencing primers: 5′ Custom primer (GAAGCGCGATCACATGG)
Terms and licenses: Academic/Nonprofit Terms; Industry Terms: Not Available to Industry
How to cite: Salsa-BC169-P2G1 was a gift from Noah Palm (Addgene plasmid # 203010 ; http://n2t.net/addgene:203010 ; RRID:Addgene_203010)
