>Addgene plasmid #203010 | Salsa-BC169-P2G1 | depositor partial sequence | sequence record 393883 | BC169
CAACTACTGA
